Addgene plasmid #65377: GFP-BRD3
Purpose: GFP-tagged BRD protein, which can be used to be expressed in mammalian cells.
Depositing lab: Kyle Miller. Depositing organization: University of Texas at Austin. Publication: Screen identifies bromodomain protein ZMYND8 in chromatin recognition of transcription-associated DNA damage that promotes homologous recombination. Gong F, Chiu LY, Cox B, Aymard F, Clouaire T, Leung JW, Cammarata M, Perez M, Agarwal P, Brodbelt JS, Legube G, Miller KM. Genes Dev. 2015 Jan 15;29(2):197-211. doi: 10.1101/gad.252189.114. PubMed 25593309.
Backbone
  Vector backbone: pJTI-R4-DEST-CMV-N-EmGFP
  Backbone manufacturer: invitrogen
  Backbone size w/o insert (bp): 5692
  Vector type: Mammalian Expression
Growth in bacteria
  Bacterial resistance: Ampicillin, 100 μg/mL
  Growth temperature: 37°C
  Growth strain: DH5alpha
  Copy number: High Copy
Gene/Insert
  Gene/Insert name: BRD3
  Species: H. sapiens (human)
  Insert size (bp): 2178
  Mutation: none
  Entrez Gene: BRD3 (a.k.a. FSHRG2, ORFX, RING3L)
  Promoter: CMV
  Tag / fusion protein: EmGFP (N terminal on backbone); V5 (C terminal on backbone)
  Cloning method: Gateway Cloning
  Sequencing primers: 5′ EGFP_C_primer; 3′ TK polyA reverse primer
Terms and licenses: Academic/Nonprofit Terms; Industry Terms: Not Available to Industry
Depositor comments: Gene Source: DNASU HsCD0022366
How to cite: GFP-BRD3 was a gift from Kyle Miller (Addgene plasmid # 65377 ; http://n2t.net/addgene:65377 ; RRID:Addgene_65377)
