[The description below was written by a language model from this plasmid's Addgene catalogue record and pLannotate feature annotations shown in this document.]
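Description:
GFP-BRD3 is a mammalian expression plasmid built on the Invitrogen pJTI-R4-DEST-CMV-N-EmGFP Gateway destination backbone, carrying the human BRD3 open reading frame. BRD3 is a bromodomain protein that acts as a chromatin reader, binding hyperacetylated chromatin and contributing to transcriptional regulation. The insert was transferred by Gateway recombination, so it sits between attB1 and attB2 sites, and no mutations are recorded. The sequenced plasmid is about 8 kb. It is propagated in E. coli from a high-copy ColE1/pUC-type origin and selected with ampicillin through the β-lactamase gene and its own promoter.

Expression is driven by the human cytomegalovirus immediate early enhancer and promoter. Downstream lies the Emerald GFP coding sequence, followed by attB1 and BRD3, which gives an N-terminal EmGFP fusion. After attB2 the backbone supplies a V5 epitope, annotated here as a fragment and listed in the catalogue as a C-terminal tag; whether it is actually translated depends on the insert lacking a stop codon, which the record does not state. The transcript ends at an HSV thymidine kinase polyadenylation signal.

The annotation also detects a reverse-oriented EF-1α core promoter with intron A segments, residual lac promoter/operator sequences, and short lacI, bGH poly(A) and mouse Acsf2 fragments. The record does not explain their role, and the short matches are probably backbone remnants or incidental hits. No mammalian selection marker is annotated.

The stated purpose is expression of a GFP-tagged bromodomain protein in mammalian cells. It was deposited with a screen of bromodomain proteins in chromatin recognition of DNA damage, which fits its use for following BRD3 localisation by fluorescence.
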