Features (pLannotate 1.2.2; 20 found; start..end, strand, type, name):
      1..380     +  enhancer       CMV enhancer: human cytomegalovirus immediate early enhancer
    381..584     +  promoter       CMV promoter: human cytomegalovirus (CMV) immediate early promoter
    709..1425    +  CDS            Emerald: Emerald is a basic (constitutively fluorescent) green fluorescent protein published in 1998, derived from Aequorea victoria. It is reported to be a very rapidly-maturing weak dimer.
   1441..1465    +  protein_bind   attB1: mutant version of attB; recombination site for the Gateway® BP reaction BP Clonase™
   1537..3651    +  CDS            BRD3 (sequence partly withheld): BRD3_HUMAN - Also known as KIAA0043, RING3L. Experimental evidence at protein level: Swiss-Prot protein existence level 1. Chromatin reader that recognizes and binds hyperacetylated chromatin and plays a role in the regulation of transcription, probably by chromatin remodeling and interaction with transcription factors (PubMed:18406326, PubMed:27105114). Regulates transcription by promoting the binding of the transcription factor GATA1 to its targets (By similarity). From Homo sapiens (Human).
   3734..3758    -  protein_bind   attB2: mutant version of attB; recombination site for the Gateway® BP reaction BP Clonase™
   3769..3807    +  CDS            V5 tag (fragment): epitope tag from simian virus 5
   3891..3939    +  polyA_signal   HSV TK poly(A) signal: herpes simplex virus thymidine kinase polyadenylation signal (Cole and Stacy, 1985)
   4030..4046    -  polyA_signal   bGH poly(A) signal (fragment): bovine growth hormone polyadenylation signal
   4166..4182    -  protein_bind   lac operator: The lac repressor binds to the lac operator to inhibit transcription in E. coli. This inhibition can be relieved by adding lactose or isopropyl-β-D-thiogalactopyranoside (IPTG). lac repressor encoded by lacI
   4190..4220    -  promoter       lac promoter: promoter for the E. coli lac operon
   4235..4256    -  protein_bind   CAP binding site: CAP binding activates transcription in the presence of cAMP. E. coli catabolite activator protein
   4269..4361    -  CDS            lacI (fragment): lac repressor; lacI; The lac repressor binds to the lac operator to inhibit transcription in E. coli. This inhibition can be relieved by adding lactose or isopropyl-β-D-thiogalactopyranoside (IPTG).
   4544..5132    -  rep_origin     ori: high-copy-number ColE1/pMB1/pBR322/pUC origin of replication
   5303..6163    -  CDS            AmpR: β-lactamase; bla; confers resistance to ampicillin, carbenicillin, and related antibiotics
   6164..6268    -  promoter       AmpR promoter: bla
   6308..6601    +  CDS            Acsf2 (fragment): ACSF2_MOUSE - Experimental evidence at protein level: Swiss-Prot protein existence level 1. Acyl-CoA synthases catalyze the initial reaction in fatty acid metabolism, by forming a thioester with CoA. Has some preference toward medium-chain substrates. Plays a role in adipocyte differentiation. From Mus musculus (Mouse).
   6689..6892    -  intron         EF-1α intron A: truncated intron upstream of the start codon of human EF-1α
   7518..7627    -  intron         EF-1α intron A (fragment): intron upstream of the start codon of human EF-1α
   7628..7839    -  promoter       EF-1α core promoter: core promoter for human elongation factor EF-1α
>Addgene plasmid #65377 | GFP-BRD3 | addgene full sequence | sequence record 287374 | Addgene NGS Result
GACATTGATTATTGACTAGTTATTAATAGTAATCAATTACGGGGTCATTAGTTCATAGCCCATATATGGA
GTTCCGCGTTACATAACTTACGGTAAATGGCCCGCCTGGCTGACCGCCCAACGACCCCCGCCCATTGACG
TCAATAATGACGTATGTTCCCATAGTAACGCCAATAGGGACTTTCCATTGACGTCAATGGGTGGAGTATT
TACGGTAAACTGCCCACTTGGCAGTACATCAAGTGTATCATATGCCAAGTACGCCCCCTATTGACGTCAA
TGACGGTAAATGGCCCGCCTGGCATTATGCCCAGTACATGACCTTATGGGACTTTCCTACTTGGCAGTAC
ATCTACGTATTAGTCATCGCTATTACCATGGTGATGCGGTTTTGGCAGTACATCAATGGGCGTGGATAGC
GGTTTGACTCACGGGGATTTCCAAGTCTCCACCCCATTGACGTCAATGGGAGTTTGTTTTGGCACCAAAA
TCAACGGGACTTTCCAAAATGTCGTAACAACTCCGCCCCATTGACGCAAATGGGCGGTAGGCGTGTACGG
TGGGAGGTCTATATAAGCAGAGCTCGTTTAGTGAACCGTCAGATCGCCTGGAGACGCCATCCACGCTGTT
TTGACCTCCATAGAAGACACCGGGACCGATCCAGCCTCCGGACTCTAGAGGATCCCTACCGGTGATATCC
TCGAGACCATGGTGAGCAAGGGCGAGGAGCTGTTCACCGGGGTGGTGCCCATCCTGGTCGAGCTGGACGG
CGACGTAAACGGCCACAAGTTCAGCGTGTCCGGCGAGGGCGAGGGCGATGCCACCTACGGCAAGCTGACC
CTGAAGTTCATCTGCACCACCGGCAAGCTGCCCGTGCCCTGGCCCACCCTCGTGACCACCTTCACCTACG
GCGTGCAGTGCTTCGCCCGCTACCCCGACCACATGAAGCAGCACGACTTCTTCAAGTCCGCCATGCCCGA
AGGCTACGTCCAGGAGCGCACCATCTTCTTCAAGGACGACGGCAACTACAAGACCCGCGCCGAGGTGAAG
TTCGAGGGCGACACCCTGGTGAACCGCATCGAGCTGAAGGGCATCGACTTCAAGGAGGACGGCAACATCC
TGGGGCACAAGCTGGAGTACAACTACAACAGCCACAAGGTCTATATCACCGCCGACAAGCAGAAGAACGG
CATCAAGGTGAACTTCAAGACCCGCCACAACATCGAGGACGGCAGCGTGCAGCTCGCCGACCACTACCAG
CAGAACACCCCCATCGGCGACGGCCCCGTGCTGCTGCCCGACAACCACTACCTGAGCACCCAGTCCGCCC
TGAGCAAAGACCCCAACGAGAAGCGCGATCACATGGTCCTGCTGGAGTTCGTGACCGCCGCCGGGATCAC
TCTCGGCATGGACGAGCTGTACAAGGGCTCGAGCCCATCAACAAGTTTGTACAAAAAAGCAGGCTTCGAA
GGAGATAGAACCAATTCTCTAAGGAAATACTTAACCATGGTCGACTGGATCCGGTACCGAATTCTCATGT
CCACCGCCACGACAGTCGCCCCCGCGGGGATCCCGGCGACCCCGGGCCCTGTGAACCCACCCCCCCCGGA
GGTCTCC
[360 nt withheld, positions 1618-1977]
TTACCCCCTGCTCCAAAGGGCAAAGGTCGGAAGCCGGCTGCGGGAGCCCAGAGCGCAGGTACACAGCAAG
TGGCGGCCGTGTCCTCTGTCTCCCCAGCGACCCCCTTTCAGAGCGTGCCCCCCACCGTCTCCCAGACGCC
CGTCATCGCTGCCACCCCTGTACCAACCATCACTGCAAACGTCACGTCGGTCCCAGTCCCCCCAGCTGCC
GCCCCACCTCCTCCTGCCACACCCATCGTCCCCGTGGTCCCTCCTACGCCGCCTGTCGTCAAGAAAAAGG
GCGTGAAGCGGAAAGCAGACACAACCACTCCCACGACGTCGGCCATCACTGCCAGCCGGAGTGAGTCGCC
CCCGCCGTTGTCAGACCCCAAGCAGGCCAAAGTGGTGGCCCGGCGGGAGAGTGGTGGCCGCCCCATCAAG
CCTCCCAAGAAGGACCTGGAGGACGGCGAGGTGCCCCAGCACGCAGGCAAGAAGGGCAAGCTGTCGGAGC
ACCTGCGCTACTGCGACAGCATCCTCAGGGAGATGCTATCCAAGAAGCACGCGGCCTACGCCTGGCCCTT
CTACAAGCCAGTGGATGCCGAGGCCCTGGAGCTGCACGACTACCACGACATCATCAAGCACCCGATGGAC
CTCAGCACCGTGAAAAGGAAGATGGATGGCCGAGAGTACCCAGACGCACAGGGCTTTGCTGCTGATGTCC
GGCTGATGTTCTCGAATTGCTACAAATACAATCCCCCAGACCACGAGGTTGTGGCCATGGCCCGGAAGCT
CCAGGACGTGTTTGAGATGAGGTTTGCCAAGATGCCAGATGAGCCCGTGGAGGCACCGGCGCTGCCTGCC
CCCGCGGCCCCCATGGTGAGCAAGGGCGCTGAGAGCAGCCGTAGCAGTGAGGAGAGCTCTTCGGACTCAG
GCAGCTCGGACTCGGAGGAGGAGCGGGCCACCAGGCTGGCGGAGCTGCAGGAGCAGCTGAAGGCCGTGCA
CGAGCAGCTGGCCGCCCTGTCTCAGGCCCCAGTAAACAAACCAAAGAAGAAGAAGGAGAAGAAGGAGAAG
GAGAAGAAGAAGAAGGACAAGGAGAAGGAGAAGGAGAAGCACAAAGTGAAGGCCGAGGAAGAGAAGAAGG
CCAAGGTGGCTCCGCCTGCCAAGCAGGCTCAGCAGAAGAAGGCTCCTGCCAAGAAGGCCAACAGCACGAC
CACGGCCGGCAGACAGCTGAAGAAAGGCGGCAAGCAGGCATCTGCCTCCTACGACTCAGAGGAAGAGGAG
GAGGGCCTGCCCATGAGCTACGATGAAAAGCGCCAGCTTAGCCTGGACATCAACCGGCTGCCCGGGGAGA
AGCTGGGCCGGGTAGTGCACATCATCCAATCTCGGGAGCCCTCGCTCAGGGACTCCAACCCCGACGAGAT
AGAAATTGACTTTGAGACTCTGAAACCCACCACTTTGCGGGAACTGGAGAGATATGTCAAGTCTTGTTTA
CAGAAAAAGCAAAGGAAACCGTTCTCAGCAAGCGGGAAGAAACAGGCAGCCAAGTCGAAAGAGGAGCTAG
CTCAGGAAAAGAAGAAGGAGCTGGAAAAGCGTCTGCAGGATGTCAGCGGGCAGCTGAGCAGCAGCAAGAA
GCCCGCCCGGAAAGAGAAGCCCGGCTCAGCACCCTCAGGGGGCCCGTCCAGGCTCAGCAGCAGCAGCTCC
TCCGAGTCTGGGAGCAGCAGCTCCAGCGGGTCCAGCTCTGACAGCAGTGACTCAGAATTGCTCTCGAGAT
ATCTAGACCCAGCTTTCTTGTACAAAGTGGTTGATAACGGGAAGCCTATCCCTAACCCTCTCCTCGGTCT
CGATTCTACGCGTACCGGTTAGTAATGAGTTTAAACGGGGGAGGCTAACTGAAACACGGAAGGAGACAAT
ACCGGAAGGAACCCGCGCTATGACGGCAATAAAAAGACAGAATAAAACGCACGGGTGTTGGGTCGTTTGT
TCATAAACGCGGGGTTCGGTCCCAGGGCTGGCACTCTGTCGATACCCCACCGAGACCCCATTGGGGCCAA
TACGCCCGCGTTTCTTCCTTTTCCCCACCCCACCCCCCAAGTTCGGGTGAAGGCCCAGGGCTCGCAGCCA
ACGTCGGGGCGGCAGGCCCTGCCATAGCAGATCTGCGCAGCTGGGGAAGCTTGGCGTAATCATGGTCATA
GCTGTTTCCTGTGTGAAATTGTTATCCGCTCACAATTCCACACAACATACGAGCCGGAAGCATAAAGTGT
AAAGCCTGGGGTGCCTAATGAGTGAGCTAACTCACATTAATTGCGTTGCGCTCACTGCCCGCTTTCCAGT
CGGGAAACCTGTCGTGCCAGCTGCATTAATGAATCGGCCAACGCGCGGGGAGAGGCGGTTTGCGTATTGG
GCGCTCTTCCGCTTCCTCGCTCACTGACTCGCTGCGCTCGGTCGTTCGGCTGCGGCGAGCGGTATCAGCT
CACTCAAAGGCGGTAATACGGTTATCCACAGAATCAGGGGATAACGCAGGAAAGAACATGTGAGCAAAAG
GCCAGCAAAAGGCCAGGAACCGTAAAAAGGCCGCGTTGCTGGCGTTTTTCCATAGGCTCCGCCCCCCTGA
CGAGCATCACAAAAATCGACGCTCAAGTCAGAGGTGGCGAAACCCGACAGGACTATAAAGATACCAGGCG
TTTCCCCCTGGAAGCTCCCTCGTGCGCTCTCCTGTTCCGACCCTGCCGCTTACCGGATACCTGTCCGCCT
TTCTCCCTTCGGGAAGCGTGGCGCTTTCTCATAGCTCACGCTGTAGGTATCTCAGTTCGGTGTAGGTCGT
TCGCTCCAAGCTGGGCTGTGTGCACGAACCCCCCGTTCAGCCCGACCGCTGCGCCTTATCCGGTAACTAT
CGTCTTGAGTCCAACCCGGTAAGACACGACTTATCGCCACTGGCAGCAGCCACTGGTAACAGGATTAGCA
GAGCGAGGTATGTAGGCGGTGCTACAGAGTTCTTGAAGTGGTGGCCTAACTACGGCTACACTAGAAGAAC
AGTATTTGGTATCTGCGCTCTGCTGAAGCCAGTTACCTTCGGAAAAAGAGTTGGTAGCTCTTGATCCGGC
AAACAAACCACCGCTGGTAGCGGTGGTTTTTTTGTTTGCAAGCAGCAGATTACGCGCAGAAAAAAAGGAT
CTCAAGAAGATCCTTTGATCTTTTCTACGGGGTCTGACGCTCAGTGGAACGAAAACTCACGTTAAGGGAT
TTTGGTCATGAGATTATCAAAAAGGATCTTCACCTAGATCCTTTTAAATTAAAAATGAAGTTTTAAATCA
ATCTAAAGTATATATGAGTAAACTTGGTCTGACAGTTACCAATGCTTAATCAGTGAGGCACCTATCTCAG
CGATCTGTCTATTTCGTTCATCCATAGTTGCCTGACTCCCCGTCGTGTAGATAACTACGATACGGGAGGG
CTTACCATCTGGCCCCAGTGCTGCAATGATACCGCGAGACCCACGCTCACCGGCTCCAGATTTATCAGCA
ATAAACCAGCCAGCCGGAAGGGCCGAGCGCAGAAGTGGTCCTGCAACTTTATCCGCCTCCATCCAGTCTA
TTAATTGTTGCCGGGAAGCTAGAGTAAGTAGTTCGCCAGTTAATAGTTTGCGCAACGTTGTTGCCATTGC
TACAGGCATCGTGGTGTCACGCTCGTCGTTTGGTATGGCTTCATTCAGCTCCGGTTCCCAACGATCAAGG
CGAGTTACATGATCCCCCATGTTGTGCAAAAAAGCGGTTAGCTCCTTCGGTCCTCCGATCGTTGTCAGAA
GTAAGTTGGCCGCAGTGTTATCACTCATGGTTATGGCAGCACTGCATAATTCTCTTACTGTCATGCCATC
CGTAAGATGCTTTTCTGTGACTGGTGAGTACTCAACCAAGTCATTCTGAGAATAGTGTATGCGGCGACCG
AGTTGCTCTTGCCCGGCGTCAATACGGGATAATACCGCGCCACATAGCAGAACTTTAAAAGTGCTCATCA
TTGGAAAACGTTCTTCGGGGCGAAAACTCTCAAGGATCTTACCGCTGTTGAGATCCAGTTCGATGTAACC
CACTCGTGCACCCAACTGATCTTCAGCATCTTTTACTTTCACCAGCGTTTCTGGGTGAGCAAAAACAGGA
AGGCAAAATGCCGCAAAAAAGGGAATAAGGGCGACACGGAAATGTTGAATACTCATACTCTTCCTTTTTC
AATATTATTGAAGCATTTATCAGGGTTATTGTCTCATGAGCGGATACATATTTGAATGTATTTAGAAAAA
TAAACAAATAGGGGTTCCGCGCACATTTCCCCGAAAAGTGCATCTGCAGAATTCGGCTTCCCGGTCAACA
TCCAGTACACCTCCGGCACCACCGGCTTCCCCAAGGGCGCCACGCTCTCCCACCACAACATCCTCAACAA
CGGCTACTGGGTGGGCCGCACGGTCGGCTACACGGAGCAGGACCGGGTGTGTCTGCCGGTGCCCTTCTAC
CACTGCTTCGGCATGGTCATGGGCAACTTGGGCGCCACCTCCCACGCCGCCTGCATCGTCATCCCGGCCC
CGTCCTTCGAGCCGGCGGCGACGCTGGAGGCGGTGCAGCGGGAGAGGTGCACGTCCCTGTACGGCGTCCC
CACGAAGCCGAATTCCACCACACTGGACTAGATGCATGCTCGAGCGGCCGCCAGTGTGATGGATATCTGC
AGAATTCGGCTTTCACGACACCTGAAATGGAAGAAAAAAACTTTGAACCACTGTCTGAGGCTTGAGAATG
AACCAAGATCCAAACTCAAAAAGGGCAAATTCCAAGGAGAATTACATCAAGTGCCAAGCTGGCCTAACTT
CAGTCTCCACCCACTCAGTGTGGGGAAACTCCATCGCATAAAACCCCTCCCCCCAACCTAAAGACGACGT
ACTCCAAAAGCTCGAGAACTAATCGAGGTGCCTGGACGGCGCCCGGTACTCCGTGGAGTCACATGAAGCG
ACGGCTGAGGACGGAAAGGCCCTTTTCCTTTGTGTGGGTGACTCACCCGCCCGCTCTCCCGAGCGCCGCG
TCCTCCATTTTGAGCTCCCTGCAGCAGGACCGGGAAGCGGCCATCTTTCCGCTCACGCAACTGGTGCCGA
CCGGGCCAGCCTTGCCGCCCGGGGCGGGGCGATACACGGCGGCGCGAGGACAGGCACCAGAGCAGGCCGG
CCAGCTTGAGACTACCCCCGTCCGATTCTCGGTGGTCGCGCTCGCAGGCCCCGCCTCGCCGAACATGTGC
GCTGGGACGCACGGGCCCCGTCGCCGCCCGCGGCCCCAAAAACCGAAATACCAGTGTGCAGATCTTGGCC
CGCATTTACAAGACTATCTTGCCAGAAAAAAAGCGTCGCAGCAGGTCATCAAAAATTTTAAATGGCTAGA
GACTTATCGAAAGCAGCGAGACAGGCGCGAAGGTGCCACCAGATTCGCACGCGGCGGCCCCAGCGCCCAG
GCCAGGCCTCAACTCAAGCACGAGGCGAAGGGGCTCCTTAAGCGCAAGGCCTCGAACTCTCCCACCCACT
TCCAACCCGAAGCTCGGGATCAAGAATCACGTACTGCAGCCAGGTGGAAGTAATTCAAGGCACGCAAGGG
CCATAACCCGTAAAGAGGCCAGGCCCGCGGGAACCACACACGGCACTTACCTGTGTTCTGGCGGCAAACC
CGTTGCGAAAAAGAACGTTCACGGCGACTACTGCACTTATATACGGTTCTCCCCCACCCTCGGGAAAAAG
GCGGAGCCAGTACACGGCATCACTTTCCCAGTTTACCCCGCGCCACCTTCTCTAGGCACCGGTTCAATTG
CCGACCCCTCCCCCCAACTTCTCGGGGACTGTGGGCGATGTGCGCTCTGCCCACTGACGGGCACCGGAGC
CAAGCCGAATTCCAGCACACTGGCGGCCGTTACTAGTGGATCCGAGCTCGGTACCTGAAGAATCTGCTTA
GGGTTAGGCGTTTTGCGCTGCTTCGCGATGTACGGGCCAGATATACGCGTT
