>Addgene plasmid #65377 | GFP-BRD3 | addgene partial sequence | sequence record 112263 | EGFP-C 5'-CATGGTCCTGCTGGAGTTCGTG-3'
CTCGAGCCCATCAACAAGTTTGTACAAAAAAGCAGGCTTCGAAGGAGATAGAACCAATTCTCTAAGGAAA
TACTTAACCATGGTCGACTGGATCCGGTACCGAATTCTCATGTCCACCGCCACGACAGTCGCCCCCGCGG
GGATCCCGGCGACCCCGGGCCCTGTGAACCCACCCCCCCCGGAGGTCTCC
[360 nt withheld, positions 191-550]
TTACCCCCTGCTCCAAAGGGCAAAGGTCGGAAGCCGGCTGCGGGAGCCCAGAGCGCAGGTACACAGCAAG
TGGCGGCCGTGTCCTCTGTCTCCCCAGCGACCCCCTTTCAGAGCGTGCCCCCCACCGTCTCCCAGACGCC
CGTCATCGCTGCCACCCCTGTACCAACCATCACTGCAAACGTCACGTCGGTCCCAGT
