>Addgene plasmid #65377 | GFP-BRD3 | addgene partial sequence | sequence record 112265 | TK-pA-R 5'-ttgtctccttccgtgtttca-3'
TCGAGACCGAGGAGAGGGTTAGGGATAGGCTTCCCGTTATCAACCACTTTGTACAAGAAAGCTGGGTCTA
GATATCTCGAGAGCAATTCTGAGTCACTGCTGTCAGAGCTGGACCCGCTGGAGCTGCTGCTCCCAGACTC
GGAGGAGCTGCTGCTGCTGAGCCTGGACGGGCCCCCTGAGGGTGCTGAGCCGGGCTTCTCTTTCCGGGCG
GGCTTCTTGCTGCTGCTCAGCTGCCCGCTGACATCCTGCAGACGCTTTTCCAGCTCCTTCTTCTTTTCCT
GAGCTAGCTCCTCTTTCGACTTGGCTGCCTGTTTCTTCCCGCTTGCTGAGAACGGTTTCCTTTGCTTTTT
CTGTAAACAAGACTTGACATATCTCTCCAGTTCCCGCAAAGTGGTGGGTTTCAGAGTCTCAAAGTCAATT
TCTATCTCGTCGGGGTTGGAGTCCCTGAGCGAGGGCTCCCGAGATTGGATGATGTGCACTACCCGGCCCA
GCTTCTCCCCGGGCAGCCGGTTGATGTCCAGGCTAAGCTGGCGCTTTTCATCGTAGCTCATGGGCAGGCC
CTCCTCCTCTTCCTCTGAGTCGTAGGAGGCAGATGCCTGCTTGCCGCCTTTCTTCAGCTGTCTGCCGGCC
GTGGTCGTGCTGTTGGCCTTCTTGGCAGGAGCCTTCTTCTGCTGAGCCTGCTTGGCAGGCGGAG
